>Addgene plasmid #228648 | DENV-1 strain US/Hawaii/1944 NS2B-NS3 protease fusion with non cleavable linker | addgene full sequence | sequence record 461559 | Addgene NGS Result
AGAGGATCGAGATCTCGATCCCGCGAAATTAATACGACTCACTATAGGGGAATTGTGAGCGGATAACAAT
TCCCCTCTAGAAATAATTTTGTTTAACTTTAAGAAGGAGATATACATATGCACCATCATCATCATCATTC
TTCTGGTGCGAGCTGGAGTCACCCACAATTCGAGAAAGGTGGTGGCTCTGGTGGCGGTTCAGGCGGCTCC
GCCTGGTCCCATCCACAGTTTGAAAAGGGTTCTGGTGTAGATCTGGGTACCGAGAACCTGTACTTCCAAT
CCATGGCAGACTTAAGTCTTGAGAAAGCCGCAGAAATCTCGTGGGAAGAAGAGGCAGAACATTCCGGAGC
TTCCCACAATATCCTGGTAGAAGTGCAGGATGACGGTACAATGAAAATCAAAGACGAAGAGCGTGACGAC
ACGGGCGGTGGCGGTTCTGGCGGGGGGGGTTCTGGTGTTTTGTGGGATACTCCTTCGCCGCCTGAGGTTG
AACGTGCTGTGCTGGACGACGGTATTTATAGAATATTGCAACGAGGTCTGCTCGGTCGCTCTCAAGTCGG
AGTCGGTGTTTTCCAAGAGGGTGTGTTCCACACAATGTGGCACGTGACACGTGGCGCCGTTTTAATGTAC
CAAGGGAAGCGCCTGGAACCGAGCTGGGCCAGCGTAAAGAAGGATTTGATCTCTTATGGCGGCGGTTGGC
GTTTTCAAGGAAGTTGGAACACTGGGGAAGAAGTTCAGGTCATTGCCGTTGAGCCAGGCAAGAATCCGAA
GAATGTTCAAACAGCCCCAGGAACCTTTAAAACACCGGAAGGTGAAGTGGGAGCTATAGCCCTGGACTTT
AAGCCTGGCACATCTGGGTCCCCCATAGTCAACCGGGAAGGCAAGATTGTCGGTCTTTATGGGAACGGGG
TGGTCACTACCAGCGGAACCTATGTCTCAGCAATCGCACAAGCCAAGGCCAGCCAAGAGGGGCCTTTACC
GGAGATCGAAGATGAGGTATTCCGTAAATAATGACTCGAGCACCCGTCGACAAGCTTGCGGCCGCACTCG
AGCACCACCACCACCACCACTGAGATCCGGCTGCTAACAAAGCCCGAAAGGAAGCTGAGTTGGCTGCTGC
CACCGCTGAGCAATAACTAGCATAACCCCTTGGGGCCTCTAAACGGGTCTTGAGGGGTTTTTTGCTGAAA
GGAGGAACTATATCCGGATTGGCGAATGGG
[124 nt withheld, positions 1221-1344]
C
[91 nt withheld, positions 1346-1436]
A
[49 nt withheld, positions 1438-1486]
CCTTTGACGTTGGAGTCCACGTTCTTT
[37 nt withheld, positions 1514-1550]
ACCCTATCTCGGTCTATTCTTTTGATTTATAAGGGATTTTGCCGATTTCGGCCTATTGGTTAAAAAATGA
GCTGATTTAACAAAAATTTAACGCGAATTTTAACAAAATATTAACGCTTACAATTTAGGTGGCACTTTTC
GGGGAAATGTGCGCGGAACCCCTATTTGTTTATTTTTCTAAATACATTCAAATATGTATCCGCTCATGAA
TTAATTCTTAGAAAAACTCATCGAGCATCAAATGAAACTGCAATTTATTCATATCAGGATTATCAATACC
ATATTTTTGAAAAAGCCGTTTCTGTAATGAAGGAGAAAACTCACCGAGGCAGTTCCATAGGATGGCAAGA
TCCTGGTATCGGTCTGCTATTCCGACTCGTCCAACATCAATACAACCTATTAATTTCCCCTCGTCAAAAA
TAAGGTTATCAAGTGAGAAATCACCATGAGTGACGACTGAATCCGGTGAGAATGGCAAAAGTTTATGCAT
TTCTTTCCAGACTTGTTCAACAGGCCAGCCATTACGCTCGTCATCAAAATCACTCGCATCAACCAAACCG
TTATTCATTCGTGATTGCGCCTGAGCGAGACGAAATACGCGATCGCTGTTAAAAGGACAATTACAAACAG
GAATCGAATGCAACCGGCGCAGGAACACTGCCAGCGCATCAACAATATTTTCACCTGAATCAGGATATTC
TTCTAATACCTGGAATGCTGTTTTCCCGGGGATCGCAGTGGTGAGTAACCATGCATCATCAGGAGTACGG
ATAAAATGCTTGATGGTCGGAAGAGGCATAAATTCCGTCAGCCAGTTTAGTCTGACCATCTCATCTGTAA
CATCATTGGCAACGCTACCTTTGCCATGTTTCAGAAACAACTCTGGCGCATCGGGCTTCCCATACAATCG
ATAGATTGTCGCACCTGATTGCCCGACATTATCGCGAGCCCATTTATACCCATATAAATCAGCATCCATG
TTGGAATTTAATCGCGGCCTAGAGCAAGACGTTTCCCGTTGAATATGGCTCATAACACCCCTTGTATTAC
TGTTTATGTAAGCAGACAGTTTTATTGTTCATGACCAAAATCCCTTAACGTGAGTTTTCGTTCCACTGAG
CGTCAGACCCCGTAGAAAAGATCAAAGGATCTTCTTGAGATCCTTTTTTTCTGCGCGTAATCTGCTGCTT
GCAAACAAAAAAACCACCGCTACCAGCGGTGGTTTGTTTGCCGGATCAAGAGCTACCAACTCTTTTTCCG
AAGGTAACTGGCTTCAGCAGAGCGCAGATACCAAATACTGTCCTTCTAGTGTAGCCGTAGTTAGGCCACC
ACTTCAAGAACTCTGTAGCACCGCCTACATACCTCGCTCTGCTAATCCTGTTACCAGTGGCTGCTGCCAG
TGGCGATAAGTCGTGTCTTACCGGGTTGGACTCAAGACGATAGTTACCGGATAAGGCGCAGCGGTCGGGC
TGAACGGGGGGTTCGTGCACACAGCCCAGCTTGGAGCGAACGACCTACACCGAACTGAGATACCTACAGC
GTGAGCTATGAGAAAGCGCCACGCTTCCCGAAGGGAGAAAGGCGGACAGGTATCCGGTAAGCGGCAGGGT
CGGAACAGGAGAGCGCACGAGGGAGCTTCCAGGGGGAAACGCCTGGTATCTTTATAGTCCTGTCGGGTTT
CGCCACCTCTGACTTGAGCGTCGATTTTTGTGATGCTCGTCAGGGGGGCGGAGCCTATGGAAAAACGCCA
GCAACGCGGCCTTTTTACGGTTCCTGGCCTTTTGCTGGCCTTTTGCTCACATGTTCTTTCCTGCGTTATC
CCCTGATTCTGTGGATAACCGTATTACCGCCTTTGAGTGAGCTGATACCGCTCGCCGCAGCCGAACGACC
GAGCGCAGCGAGTCAGTGAGCGAGGAAGCGGAAGAGCGCCTGATGCGGTATTTTCTCCTTACGCATCTGT
GCGGTATTTCACACCGCAATGGTGCACTCTCAGTACAATCTGCTCTGATGCCGCATAGTTAAGCCAGTAT
ACACTCCGCTATCGCTACGTGACTGGGTCATGGCTGCGCCCCGACACCCGCCAACACCCGCTGACGCGCC
CTGACGGGCTTGTCTGCTCCCGGCATCCGCTTACAGACAAGCTGTGACCGTCTCCGGGAGCTGCATGTGT
CAGAGGTTTTCACCGTCATCACCGAAACGCGCGAGGCAGCTGCGGTAAAGCTCATCAGCGTGGTCGTGAA
GCGATTCACAGATGTCTGCCTGTTCATCCGCGTCCAGCTCGTTGAGTTTCTCCAGAAGCGTTAATGTCTG
GCTTCTGATAAAGCGGGCCATGTTAAGGGCGGTTTTTTCCTGTTTGGTCACTGATGCCTCCGTGTAAGGG
GGATTTCTGTTCATGGGGGTAATGATACCGATGAAACGAGAGAGGATGCTCACGATACGGGTTACTGATG
ATGAACATGCCCGGTTACTGGAACGTTGTGAGGGTAAACAACTGGCGGTATGGATGCGGCGGGACCAGAG
AAAAATCACTCAGGGTCAATGCCAGCGCTTCGTTAATACAGATGTAGGTGTTCCACAGGGTAGCCAGCAG
CATCCTGCGATGCAGATCCGGAACATAATGGTGCAGGGCGCTGACTTCCGCGTTTCCAGACTTTACGAAA
CACGGAAACCGAAGACCATTCATGTTGTTGCTCAGGTCGCAGACGTTTTGCAGCAGCAGTCGCTTCACGT
TCGCTCGCGTATCGGTGATTCATTCTGCTAACCAGTAAGGCAACCCCGCCAGCCTAGCCGGGTCCTCAAC
GACAGGAGCACGATCATGCGCACCCGTGGGGCCGCCATGCCGGCGATAATGGCCTGCTTCTCGCCGAAAC
GTTTGGTGGCGGGACCAGTGACGAAGGCTTGAGCGAGGGCGTGCAAGATTCCGAATACCGCAAGCGACAG
GCCGATCATCGTCGCGCTCCAGCGAAAGTGGTCCTCGCCGAAAATGACCCAGAGCGCTGCCGGCACCTGT
CCTACGAGTTGCATGATAAAGAAGACAGTCATAAGTGCGGCGACGATAGTCATGCCCCGCGCCCACCGGA
AGGAGCTGACTGGGTTGAAGGCTCTCAAGGGCATCGGTCGAGATCCCGGTGCCTAATGAGTGAGCTAACT
TACATTAATTGCGTTGCGCTCACTGCCCGCTTTCCAGTCGGGAAACCTGTCGTGCCAGCTGCATTAATGA
ATCGGCCAACGCGCGGGGAGAGGCGGTTTGCGTATTGGGCGCCAGGGTGGTTTTTCTTTTCACCAGTGAG
ACGGGCAACAGCTGATTGCCCTTCACCGCCTGGCCCTGAGAGAGTTGCAGCAAGCGGTCCACGCTGGTTT
GCCCCAGCAGGCGAAAATCCTGTTTGATGGTGGTTAACGGCGGGATATAACATGAGCTGTCTTCGGTATC
GTCGTATCCCACTACCGAGATATCCGCACCAACGCGCAGCCCGGACTCGGTAATGGCGCGCATTGCGCCC
AGCGCCATCTGATCGTTGGCAACCAGCATCGCAGTGGGAACGATGCCCTCATTCAGCATTTGCATGGTTT
GTTGAAAACCGGACATGGCACTCCAGTCGCCTTCCCGTTCCGCTATCGGCTGAATTTGATTGCGAGTGAG
ATATTTATGCCAGCCAGCCAGACGCAGACGCGCCGAGACAGAACTTAATGGGCCCGCTAACAGCGCGATT
TGCTGGTGACCCAATGCGACCAGATGCTCCACGCCCAGTCGCGTACCGTCTTCATGGGAGAAAATAATAC
TGTTGATGGGTGTCTGGTCAGAGACATCAAGAAATAACGCCGGAACATTAGTGCAGGCAGCTTCCACAGC
AATGGCATCCTGGTCATCCAGCGGATAGTTAATGATCAGCCCACTGACGCGTTGCGCGAGAAGATTGTGC
ACCGCCGCTTTACAGGCTTCGACGCCGCTTCGTTCTACCATCGACACCACCACGCTGGCACCCAGTTGAT
CGGCGCGAGATTTAATCGCCGCGACAATTTGCGACGGCGCGTGCAGGGCCAGACTGGAGGTGGCAACGCC
AATCAGCAACGACTGTTTGCCCGCCAGTTGTTGTGCCACGCGGTTGGGAATGTAATTCAGCTCCGCCATC
GCCGCTTCCACTTTTTCCCGCGTTTTCGCAGAAACGTGGCTGGCCTGGTTCACCACGCGGGAAACGGTCT
GATAAGAGACACCGGCATACTCTGCGACATCGTATAACGTTACTGGTTTCACATTCACCACCCTGAATTG
ACTCTCTTCCGGGCGCTATCATGCCATACCGCGAAAGGTTTTGCGCCATTCGATGGTGTCCGGGATCTCG
ACGCTCTCCCTTATGCGACTCCTGCATTAGGAAGCAGCCCAGTAGTAGGTTGAGGCCGTTGAGCACCGCC
GCCGCAAGGAATGGTGCATGCAAGGAGATGGCGCCCAACAGTCCCCCGGCCACGGGGCCTGCCACCATAC
CCACGCCGAAACAAGCGCTCATGAGCCCGAAGTGGCGAGCCCGATCTTCCCCATCGGTGATGTCGGCGAT
ATAGGCGCCAGCAACCGCACCTGTGGCGCCGGTGATGCCGGCCACGATGCGTCCGGCGT
Features (pLannotate 1.2.2; 19 found; start..end, strand, type, name):
     30..48      +  promoter       T7 promoter: promoter for bacteriophage T7 RNA polymerase
     49..73      +  protein_bind   lac operator: The lac repressor binds to the lac operator to inhibit transcription in E. coli. This inhibition can be relieved by adding lactose or isopropyl-β-D-thiogalactopyranoside (IPTG). lac repressor encoded by lacI
     88..110     +  RBS            RBS: efficient ribosome binding site from bacteriophage T7 gene 10 (Olins and Rangwala, 1989)
    280..1008    +  CDS            POLG_DEN1W (fragment): Experimental evidence at protein level: Swiss-Prot protein existence level 1. [RNA-directed RNA polymerase NS5]: Replicates the viral (+) and (-) RNA genome, and performs the capping of genomes in the cytoplasm. NS5 methylates viral RNA cap at guanine N-7 and ribose 2'-O positions. Besides its role in RNA genome replication, also prevents the establishment of cellular antiviral state by blocking the interferon-alpha/beta (IFN-alpha/beta) signaling pathway. Inhibits host TYK2 and STAT2 phosphorylation, thereby preventing activation of JAK- STAT signaling pathway. From Dengue virus type 1 (strai
   1053..1070    +  CDS            9xHis (fragment): 9xHis affinity tag
   1080..1129    +  CDS            SET1 (fragment): solubility-enhancement tag derived from T7 phage gene 10B
   1137..1184    +  terminator     T7 terminator: transcription terminator for bacteriophage T7 RNA polymerase
   1221..1649    +  rep_origin     f1 ori (sequence partly withheld): f1 bacteriophage origin of replication; arrow indicates direction of (+) strand synthesis
   1702..1759    +  promoter       AmpR promoter (fragment): bla
   1768..2583    -  CDS            KanR: aminoglycoside phosphotransferase; aph(3')-Ia; confers resistance to kanamycin in bacteria or G418 (Geneticin®) in eukaryotes
   2705..3293    +  rep_origin     ori: high-copy-number ColE1/pMB1/pBR322/pUC origin of replication
   3479..3618    -  misc_feature   bom: basis of mobility region from pBR322
   3720..3911    -  CDS            rop: Rop protein, which maintains plasmids at low copy number; rop
   3928..4308    +  CDS            YPB1_ECOLX: Protein predicted: Swiss-Prot protein existence level 4. From Escherichia coli.
   4380..4671    -  CDS            TcR (fragment): tetracycline efflux protein; tet; confers resistance to tetracycline
   4686..4707    -  protein_bind   CAP binding site: CAP binding activates transcription in the presence of cAMP. E. coli catabolite activator protein
   4720..5802    -  CDS            lacI: lac repressor; lacI; The lac repressor binds to the lac operator to inhibit transcription in E. coli. This inhibition can be relieved by adding lactose or isopropyl-β-D-thiogalactopyranoside (IPTG).
   5803..5880    -  promoter       lacI promoter: lacI
   5888..8       -  CDS            TcR (fragment) (across the origin): tetracycline efflux protein; tet; confers resistance to tetracycline
