[The description below was written by a language model from this plasmid's Addgene catalogue record and pLannotate feature annotations shown in this document.]
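Description:
DENV-1 strain US/Hawaii/1944 NS2B-NS3 protease fusion with non cleavable linker is a bacterial expression plasmid of about 6.2 kb, built by Golden Gate cloning in the pNIC-NHSTIIT-GG backbone, a pET-style vector. It is propagated in E. coli under kanamycin selection (aph(3')-Ia, KanR) from a ColE1/pMB1-type origin. The annotated backbone also carries the bom and rop elements, an f1 phage origin, and leftover tetracycline-resistance gene fragments that are not functional markers. The catalogue lists the plasmid as high copy, although rop normally moderates copy number.

Expression is driven by a T7 promoter followed by a lac operator and the T7 gene 10 ribosome binding site, and it ends at a T7 terminator. A plasmid-borne lacI gene supplies the repressor, so transcription is IPTG-inducible in hosts that provide T7 RNA polymerase. The 897 bp insert encodes a portion of the Dengue virus serotype 1 NS2B cofactor joined to the NS3 protease domain through a linker that the protease cannot cleave, giving a single-chain enzyme. An N-terminal His, Twin-Strep and TEV-site module allows affinity purification and subsequent tag removal.

The automated annotation matches most of the insert to the DENV-1 polyprotein. Its descriptive text about NS5 is generic to that polyprotein entry and does not describe this fragment. The N-terminal tags are not annotated separately. The short His and T7 gene 10-derived fragments called downstream of the insert appear to be backbone remnants, and the record does not indicate whether they are translated. The stated use is producing recombinant protease for biochemical assays.
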