Addgene plasmid #228648: DENV-1 strain US/Hawaii/1944 NS2B-NS3 protease fusion with non cleavable linker
Purpose: Bacterial expression of the fusion of the NS2B-NS3 protease from Dengue virus serotype 1 for biochemical assay
Depositing lab: ASAP Discovery & Frank von Delft. Depositing organization: University of Oxford.
Backbone
  Vector backbone: pNIC-NHSTIIT-GG
  Backbone manufacturer: Centre for Medicines Discovery
  Vector type: Bacterial Expression
Growth in bacteria
  Bacterial resistance: Kanamycin, 50 μg/mL
  Growth temperature: 37°C
  Growth strain: DH5alpha
  Copy number: High Copy
Gene/Insert
  Gene/Insert name: Dengue 1 portion of NS2B protease fused to NS3
  Species: Dengue 1 virus
  Insert size (bp): 897
  GenBank ID: ACF49259.1.
  Tag / fusion protein: His-Twin Strep-Tev (N terminal on insert)
  Cloning method: Golden Gate
Terms and licenses: Academic/Nonprofit Terms; Industry Terms: Not Available to Industry
Depositor comments: Fusion of Dengue 1 NS2B and NS3 proteases
How to cite: DENV-1 strain US/Hawaii/1944 NS2B-NS3 protease fusion with non cleavable linker was a gift from ASAP Discovery & Frank von Delft (Addgene plasmid # 228648 ; http://n2t.net/addgene:228648 ; RRID:Addgene_228648)
