>Addgene plasmid #228648 | DENV-1 strain US/Hawaii/1944 NS2B-NS3 protease fusion with non cleavable linker | depositor partial sequence | sequence record 449309 | Coding region for expression
ATGCACCATCATCATCATCATTCTTCTGGTGCGAGCTGGAGTCACCCACAATTCGAGAAAGGTGGTGGCT
CTGGTGGCGGTTCAGGCGGCTCCGCCTGGTCCCATCCACAGTTTGAAAAGGGTTCTGGTGTAGATCTGGG
TACCGAGAACCTGTACTTCCAATCCATGGCAGACTTAAGTCTTGAGAAAGCCGCAGAAATCTCGTGGGAA
GAAGAGGCAGAACATTCCGGAGCTTCCCACAATATCCTGGTAGAAGTGCAGGATGACGGTACAATGAAAA
TCAAAGACGAAGAGCGTGACGACACGGGCGGTGGCGGTTCTGGCGGGGGGGGTTCTGGTGTTTTGTGGGA
TACTCCTTCGCCGCCTGAGGTTGAACGTGCTGTGCTGGACGACGGTATTTATAGAATATTGCAACGAGGT
CTGCTCGGTCGCTCTCAAGTCGGAGTCGGTGTTTTCCAAGAGGGTGTGTTCCACACAATGTGGCACGTGA
CACGTGGCGCCGTTTTAATGTACCAAGGGAAGCGCCTGGAACCGAGCTGGGCCAGCGTAAAGAAGGATTT
GATCTCTTATGGCGGCGGTTGGCGTTTTCAAGGAAGTTGGAACACTGGGGAAGAAGTTCAGGTCATTGCC
GTTGAGCCAGGCAAGAATCCGAAGAATGTTCAAACAGCCCCAGGAACCTTTAAAACACCGGAAGGTGAAG
TGGGAGCTATAGCCCTGGACTTTAAGCCTGGCACATCTGGGTCCCCCATAGTCAACCGGGAAGGCAAGAT
TGTCGGTCTTTATGGGAACGGGGTGGTCACTACCAGCGGAACCTATGTCTCAGCAATCGCACAAGCCAAG
GCCAGCCAAGAGGGGCCTTTACCGGAGATCGAAGATGAGGTATTCCGTAAATAATGA
